Addgene plasmid #140165: pUASt-ssBiP-ESCargo*
Purpose: Expresses a regulatable secretory cargo (without an ER export signal) for Drosophila melanogaster
Depositing lab: Benjamin Glick. Depositing organization: University of Chicago. Publication: ESCargo: a regulatable fluorescent secretory cargo for diverse model organisms. Casler JC, Zajac AL, Valbuena FM, Sparvoli D, Jeyifous O, Turkewitz AP, Horne-Badovinac S, Green WN, Glick BS. Mol Biol Cell. 2020 Oct 28:mbcE20090591. doi: 10.1091/mbc.E20-09-0591. PubMed 33112725.
Backbone
  Vector backbone: pUASTattB
  Vector type: Insect Expression
Growth in bacteria
  Bacterial resistance: Ampicillin, 100 μg/mL
  Growth temperature: 37°C
  Growth strain: DH5alpha
  Copy number: Unknown
Gene/Insert
  Gene/Insert name: ssBip-DsRed-Express2-FKBP(LV)(C22V)
  Species: Synthetic
  Promoter: hs70
  Cloning method: Restriction Enzyme; 5′ cloning site Unknown (unknown if destroyed)
Terms and licenses: Academic/Nonprofit Terms; Industry Terms: Not Available to Industry
How to cite: pUASt-ssBiP-ESCargo* was a gift from Benjamin Glick (Addgene plasmid # 140165 ; http://n2t.net/addgene:140165 ; RRID:Addgene_140165)
