[The description below was written by a language model from this plasmid's Addgene catalogue record and pLannotate feature annotations shown in this document.]
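Description:
pUASt-ssBiP-ESCargo* is a Drosophila melanogaster transgenesis and expression plasmid built on the pUASTattB backbone. In E. coli it is maintained through a high-copy ColE1/pUC-type origin with ampicillin selection (AmpR under its bla promoter). It also retains an f1 origin and remnants of a cloning-vector lac region flanked by T7 and T3 promoters. For fly work it carries a φC31 integrase attB site, which allows site-specific insertion into a genomic attP landing site. A mini-white gene gives an eye-colour marker for identifying transformants, and a single loxP site lies between mini-white and the expression cassette.

The expression cassette places five tandem Gal4-binding UAS repeats upstream of the Drosophila hsp70 promoter, so transcription depends on a Gal4 driver and can be restricted to chosen tissues. The synthetic insert is recorded as ssBiP-DsRed-Express2-FKBP(LV)(C22V). It consists of a BiP signal sequence for entry into the ER, followed by the fluorescent protein DsRed-Express2 fused to a mutated FKBP12-derived domain. The annotation picks up the DsRed-Express2 and FKBP coding regions but not the short signal sequence, which presumably lies in the gap between the promoter and the DsRed-Express2 coding region. Downstream, the SV40 small t intron, assorted T-antigen fragments and the SV40 polyadenylation signal form the standard pUAST 3′ processing region rather than expressed proteins.

The record describes the product as a regulatable fluorescent secretory cargo, with the asterisk marking the variant that lacks an ER export signal. It does not state how the cargo is regulated. The depositor and sequencing-derived records differ by two nucleotides in length and show essentially the same feature layout.
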