Features (pLannotate 1.2.2; 25 found; start..end, strand, type, name):
      4..432     +  rep_origin     f1 ori (sequence partly withheld): f1 bacteriophage origin of replication; arrow indicates direction of (+) strand synthesis
    463..620     -  CDS            lacZα (fragment): LacZα fragment of β-galactosidase; lacZ fragment
    623..641     +  promoter       T7 promoter: promoter for bacteriophage T7 RNA polymerase
    666..4802    +  gene           mini-white: white; This modified version of the white gene lacks part of the first intron.
   4809..4842    -  protein_bind   loxP: Cre-mediated recombination occurs in the 8-bp core sequence (GCATACAT). Cre recombinase
   4855..4876    -  misc_feature   MCS (fragment): pUC18/19 multiple cloning site
   4875..4969    +  protein_bind   5X UAS: five tandem copies of the "ScaI site" 17-mer CGGAGTACTGTCCTCCG, an upstream activating sequence (UAS) that efficiently binds yeast Gal4 (Webster et al., 1988; Pfeiffer et al., 2010) GAL4
   4988..5226    +  promoter       hsp70 promoter: Drosophila melanogaster hsp70Bb promoter
   5306..5977    +  CDS            DsRed-Express2: DsRed-Express2 is a basic (constitutively fluorescent) orange fluorescent protein published in 2008, derived from Discosoma sp.. It is reported to be a rapidly-maturing protein.
   5990..6310    +  CDS            FKBP1A: FKB1A_HUMAN - Also known as FKBP1, FKBP12. Experimental evidence at protein level: Swiss-Prot protein existence level 1. Keeps in an inactive conformation TGFBR1, the TGF-beta type I serine/threonine kinase receptor, preventing TGF-beta receptor activation in absence of ligand. Recruits SMAD7 to ACVR1B which prevents the association of SMAD2 and SMAD3 with the activin receptor complex, thereby blocking the activin signal. May modulate the RYR1 calcium channel activity. PPIases accelerate the folding of proteins. It catalyzes the cis-trans isomerization of proline imidic peptide bonds in oligop
   6343..6417    +  CDS            small t antigen (fragment): SV40 (simian virus 40) small t antigen
   6419..6484    +  intron         small t intron: SV40 (simian virus 40) small t antigen intron
   6614..6634    +  CDS            SV40 NLS: nuclear localization signal of SV40 (simian virus 40) large T antigen
   6641..6775    +  CDS            LT_POVHA (fragment): Protein inferred from homology: Swiss-Prot protein existence level 3. Isoform large T antigen is a key early protein essential for both driving viral replication and inducing cellular transformation. Plays a role in viral genome replication by driving entry of quiescent cells into the cell cycle and by autoregulating the synthesis of viral early mRNA. Displays highly oncogenic activities by corrupting the host cellular checkpoint mechanisms that guard cell division and the transcription, replication, and repair of DNA. Participates in the modulation of cellular gene expression preceeding viral
   6800..6883    +  CDS            large T antigen (fragment): large T antigen from SV40 (simian virus 40)
   6906..7040    +  polyA_signal   SV40 poly(A) signal: SV40 polyadenylation signal
   7069..7138    +  protein_bind   attB: attB site for the φC31 integrase (Groth et al., 2000) phage φC31 integrase
   7357..7375    -  promoter       T3 promoter: promoter for bacteriophage T3 RNA polymerase
   7420..7436    -  protein_bind   lac operator: The lac repressor binds to the lac operator to inhibit transcription in E. coli. This inhibition can be relieved by adding lactose or isopropyl-β-D-thiogalactopyranoside (IPTG). lac repressor encoded by lacI
   7444..7474    -  promoter       lac promoter: promoter for the E. coli lac operon
   7489..7510    -  protein_bind   CAP binding site: CAP binding activates transcription in the presence of cAMP. E. coli catabolite activator protein
   7523..7615    -  CDS            lacI (fragment): lac repressor; lacI; The lac repressor binds to the lac operator to inhibit transcription in E. coli. This inhibition can be relieved by adding lactose or isopropyl-β-D-thiogalactopyranoside (IPTG).
   7798..8386    -  rep_origin     ori: high-copy-number ColE1/pMB1/pBR322/pUC origin of replication
   8557..9417    -  CDS            AmpR: β-lactamase; bla; confers resistance to ampicillin, carbenicillin, and related antibiotics
   9418..9522    -  promoter       AmpR promoter: bla
>Addgene plasmid #140165 | pUASt-ssBiP-ESCargo* | depositor full sequence | sequence record 271652 | pUASt-ssBiP-ESCargo* sequence 9545 bps
CTG
[124 nt withheld, positions 4-127]
C
[91 nt withheld, positions 129-219]
A
[49 nt withheld, positions 221-269]
CCTTTGACGTTGGAGTCCACGTTCTTT
[37 nt withheld, positions 297-333]
ACCCTATCTCGGTCTATTCTTTTGATTTATAAGGGATTTTGCCGATTTCGGCCTATTGGTTAAAAAATGA
GCTGATTTAACAAAAATTTAACGCGAATTTTAACAAAATATTAACGCTTACAATTTCCATTCGCCATTCA
GGCTGCGCAACTGTTGGGAAGGGCGATCGGTGCGGGCCTCTTCGCTATTACGCCAGCTGGCGAAAGGGGG
ATGTGCTGCAAGGCGATTAAGTTGGGTAACGCCAGGGTTTTCCCAGTCACGACGTTGTAAAACGACGGCC
AGTGAATTGTAATACGACTCACTATAGGGCGAATTGGGTACGTACCGGGCCCCTAGTATGTATGTAAGTT
AATAAAACCCATTTTTGCGGAAAGTAGATAAAAAAAACATTTTTTTTTTTTACTGCACTGGATATCATTG
AACTTATCTGATCAGTTTTAAATTTACTTCGATCCAAGGGTATTTGATGTACCAGGTTCTTTCGATTACC
TCTCACTCAAAATGACATTCCACTCAAAGTCAGCGCTGTTTGCCTCCTTCTCTGTCCACAGAAATATCGC
CGTCTCTTTCGCCGCTGCGTCCGCTATCTCTTTCGCCACCGTTTGTAGCGTTACGTAGCGTCAATGTCCG
CCTTCAGTTGCATTTTGTCAGCGGTTTCGTGACGAAGCTCCAAGCGGTTTACGCCATCAATTAAACACAA
AGTGCTGTGCCAAAACTCCTCTCGCTTCTTATTTTTGTTTGTTTTTTGAGTGATTGGGGTGGTGATTGGT
TTTGGGTGGGTAAGCAGGGGAAAGTGTGAAAAATCCCGGCAATGGGCCAAGAGGATCAGGAGCTATTAAT
TCGCGGAGGCAGCAAACACCCATCTGCCGAGCATCTGAACAATGTGAGTAGTACATGTGCATACATCTTA
AGTTCACTTGATCTATAGGAACTGCGATTGCAACATCAAATTGTCTGCGGCGTGAGAACTGCGACCCACA
AAAATCCCAAACCGCAATTGCACAAACAAATAGTGACACGAAACAGATTATTCTGGTAGCTGTTCTCGCT
ATATAAGACAATTTTTGAGATCATATCATGATCAAGACATCTAAAGGCATTCATTTTCGACTATATTCTT
TTTTACAAAAAATATAACAACCAGATATTTTAAGCTGATCCTAGATGCACAAAAAATAAATAAAAGTATA
AACCTACTTCGTAGGATACTTCGGGGTACTTTTTGTTCGGGGTTAGATGAGCATAACGCTTGTAGTTGAT
ATTTGAGATCCCCTATCATTGCAGGGTGACAGCGGAGCGGCTTCGCAGAGCTGCATTAACCAGGGCTTCG
GGCAGGCCAAAAACTACGGCACGCTCCGGCCACCCAGTCCGCCGGAGGACTCCGGTTCAGGGAGCGGCCA
ACTAGCCGAGAACCTCACCTATGCCTGGCACAATATGGACATCTTTGGGGCGGTCAATCAGCCGGGCTCC
GGATGGCGGCAGCTGGTCAACCGGACACGCGGACTATTCTGCAACGAGCGACACATACCGGCGCCCAGGA
AACATTTGCTCAAGAACGGTGAGTTTCTATTCGCAGTCGGCTGATCTGTGTGAAATCTTAATAAAGGGTC
CAATTACCAATTTGAAACTCAGTTTGCGGCGTGGCCTATCCGGGCGAACTTTTGGCCGTGATGGGCAGTT
CCGGTGCCGGAAAGACGACCCTGCTGAATGCCCTTGCCTTTCGATCGCCGCAGGGCATCCAAGTATCGCC
ATCCGGGATGCGACTGCTCAATGGCCAACCTGTGGACGCCAAGGAGATGCAGGCCAGGTGCGCCTATGTC
CAGCAGGATGACCTCTTTATCGGCTCCCTAACGGCCAGGGAACACCTGATTTTCCAGGCCATGGTGCGGA
TGCCACGACATCTGACCTATCGGCAGCGAGTGGCCCGCGTGGATCAGGTGATCCAGGAGCTTTCGCTCAG
CAAATGTCAGCACACGATCATCGGTGTGCCCGGCAGGGTGAAAGGTCTGTCCGGCGGAGAAAGGAAGCGT
CTGGCATTCGCCTCCGAGGCACTAACCGATCCGCCGCTTCTGATCTGCGATGAGCCCACCTCCGGACTGG
ACTCATTTACCGCCCACAGCGTCGTCCAGGTGCTGAAGAAGCTGTCGCAGAAGGGCAAGACCGTCATCCT
GACCATTCATCAGCCGTCTTCCGAGCTGTTTGAGCTCTTTGACAAGATCCTTCTGATGGCCGAGGGCAGG
GTAGCTTTCTTGGGCACTCCCAGCGAAGCCGTCGACTTCTTTTCCTAGTGAGTTCGATGTGTTTATTAAG
GGTATCTAGCATTACATTACATCTCAACTCCTATCCAGCGTGGGTGCCCAGTGTCCTACCAACTACAATC
CGGCGGACTTTTACGTACAGGTGTTGGCCGTTGTGCCCGGACGGGAGATCGAGTCCCGTGATCGGATCGC
CAAGATATGCGACAATTTTGCTATTAGCAAAGTAGCCCGGGATATGGAGCAGTTGTTGGCCACCAAAAAT
TTGGAGAAGCCACTGGAGCAGCCGGAGAATGGGTACACCTACAAGGCCACCTGGTTCATGCAGTTCCGGG
CGGTCCTGTGGCGATCCTGGCTGTCGGTGCTCAAGGAACCACTCCTCGTAAAAGTGCGACTTATTCAGAC
AACGGTGAGTGGTTCCAGTGGAAACAAATGATATAACGCTTACAATTCTTGGAAACAAATTCGCTAGATT
TTAGTTAGAATTGCCTGATTCCACACCCTTCTTAGTTTTTTTCAATGAGATGTATAGTTTATAGTTTTGC
AGAAAATAAATAAATTTCATTTAACTCGCGAACATGTTGAAGATATGAATATTAATGAGATGCGAGTAAC
ATTTTAATTTGCAGATGGTTGCCATCTTGATTGGCCTCATCTTTTTGGGCCAACAACTCACGCAAGTGGG
CGTGATGAATATCAACGGAGCCATCTTCCTCTTCCTGACCAACATGACCTTTCAAAACGTCTTTGCCACG
ATAAATGTAAGTCTTGTTTAGAATACATTTGCATATTAATAATTTACTAACTTTCTAATGAATCGATTCG
ATTTAGGTGTTCACCTCAGAGCTGCCAGTTTTTATGAGGGAGGCCCGAAGTCGACTTTATCGCTGTGACA
CATACTTTCTGGGCAAAACGATTGCCGAATTACCGCTTTTTCTCACAGTGCCACTGGTCTTCACGGCGAT
TGCCTATCCGATGATCGGACTGCGGGCCGGAGTGCTGCACTTCTTCAACTGCCTGGCGCTGGTCACTCTG
GTGGCCAATGTGTCAACGTCCTTCGGATATCTAATATCCTGCGCCAGCTCCTCGACCTCGATGGCGCTGT
CTGTGGGTCCGCCGGTTATCATACCATTCCTGCTCTTTGGCGGCTTCTTCTTGAACTCGGGCTCGGTGCC
AGTATACCTCAAATGGTTGTCGTACCTCTCATGGTTCCGTTACGCCAACGAGGGTCTGCTGATTAACCAA
TGGGCGGACGTGGAGCCGGGCGAAATTAGCTGCACATCGTCGAACACCACGTGCCCCAGTTCGGGCAAGG
TCATCCTGGAGACGCTTAACTTCTCCGCCGCCGATCTGCCGCTGGACTACGTGGGTCTGGCCATTCTCAT
CGTGAGCTTCCGGGTGCTCGCATATCTGGCTCTAAGACTTCGGGCCCGACGCAAGGAGTAGCCGACATAT
ATCCGAAATAACTGCTTGTTTTTTTTTTTTACCATTATTACCATCGTGTTTACTGTTTATTGCCCCCTCA
AAAAGCTAATGTAATTATATTTGTGCCAATAAAAACAAGATATGACCTATAGAATACAAGTATTTCCCCT
TCGAACATCCCCACAAGTAGACTTTGGATTTGTCTTCTAACCAAAAGACTTACACACCTGCATACCTTAC
ATCAAAAACTCGTTTATCGCTACATAAAACACCGGGATATATTTTTTATATACATACTTTTCAAATCGCG
CGCCCTCTTCATAATTCACCTCCACCACACCACGTTTCGTAGTTGCTCTTTCGCTGTCTCCCACCCGCTC
TCCGCAACACATTCACCTTTTGTTCGACGACCTTGGAGCGACTGTCGTTAGTTCCGCGCGATTCGGTTCG
CTCAAATGGTTCCGAGTGGTTCATTTCGTCTCAATAGAAATTAGTAATAAATATTTGTATGTACAATTTA
TTTGCTCCAATATATTTGTATATATTTCCCTCACAGCTATATTTATTCTAATTTAATATTATGACTTTTT
AAGGTAATTTTTTGTGACCTGTTCGGAGTGATTAGCGTTACAATTTGAACTGAAAGTGACATCCAGTGTT
TGTTCCTTGTGTAGATGCATCTCAAAAAAATGGTGGGCATAATAGTGTTGTTTATATATATCAAAAATAA
CAACTATAATAATAAGAATACATTTAATTTAGAAAATGCTTGGATTTCACTGGAACTAGGCTAGCATAAC
TTCGTATAATGTATGCTATACGAAGTTATGCTAGCGGATCCAAGCTTGCATGCCTGCAGGTCGGAGTACT
GTCCTCCGAGCGGAGTACTGTCCTCCGAGCGGAGTACTGTCCTCCGAGCGGAGTACTGTCCTCCGAGCGG
AGTACTGTCCTCCGAGCGGAGACTCTAGCGAGCGCCGGAGTATAAATAGAGGCGCTTCGTCTACGGAGCG
ACAATTCAATTCAAACAAGCAAAGTGAACACGTCGCTAAGCGAAAGCTAAGCAAATAAACAAGCGCAGCT
GAACAAGCTAAACAATCTGCAGTAAAGTGCAAGTTAAAGTGAATCAATTAAAAGTAACCAGCAACCAAGT
AAATCAACTGCAACTACTGAAATCTGCCAAGAAGTAATTATTGAATACAAGAAGAGAACTCTGAATAGGG
AATTGGGAATTCACCACCATGAAGCTGTGCATTCTGCTCGCTGTAGTTGCATTTGTTGGTTTGTCGTTGG
GCGATTCGACAGAAAATGTCATCAAACCATTTATGCGGTTCAAAGTACATATGGAAGGTAGTGTTAACGG
TCACGAATTTGAAATCGAGGGCGAAGGAGAGGGCAAACCATATGAAGGAACACAGACCGCAAAACTCCAA
GTTACTAAGGGTGGACCTCTGCCGTTCGCCTGGGATATACTGTCGCCCCAATTCCAGTATGGAAGCAAGG
TGTACGTAAAGCACCCAGCGGATATCCCAGATTATAAAAAACTGTCGTTTCCGGAAGGTTTCAAATGGGA
ACGAGTGATGAACTTCGAGGATGGCGGAGTTGTGACTGTAACACAAGACAGTAGTCTCCAAGACGGCACA
TTCATATATCATGTCAAATTCATTGGAGTTAACTTTCCCTCGGATGGTCCAGTCATGCAGAAGAAAACCC
TCGGTTGGGAGCCTTCGACTGAACGCTTGTATCCACGAGACGGAGTATTGAAGGGCGAAATCCATAAGGC
ACTGAAGCTCAAGGGCGGAGGTCACTATTTGGTAGAGTTTAAGTCCATATACATGGCAAAGAAGCCTGTA
AAGCTCCCAGGATACTACTACGTGGATAGTAAACTCGATATAACTTCCCATAATGAGGATTATACTGTTG
TAGAGCAGTACGAGAGGGCAGAAGCGCGTCATCATCTGTTTCAGGGTTCCTCCCGAGGTGTCCAGGTCGA
AACGATAAGTCCGGGAGATGGTAGGACGTTCCCAAAGAGGGGTCAGACCGTGGTGGTGCATTATACTGGA
ATGTTGGAAGACGGTAAGAAATTGGACTCGTCCAGGGATCGCAACAAGCCGTTTAAATTTATGCTGGGAA
AACAGGAGGTCATTCGCGGCTGGGAAGAGGGCGTCGCACAAATGAGTGTTGGCCAGAGGGCAAAACTGAC
AATAAGTCCTGACTATGCCTACGGTGCGACTGGCCATCCGGGTGTCATCCCGCCACACGCGACGCTCGTC
TTCGATGTTGAGCTGCTCAAGCTCGAGTAAGCGGCCGCGGCTCGAGGGTACCTCTAGAGGATCTTTGTGA
AGGAACCTTACTTCTGTGGTGTGACATAATTGGACAAACTACCTACAGAGATTTAAAGCTCTAAGGTAAA
TATAAAATTTTTAAGTGTATAATGTGTTAAACTACTGATTCTAATTGTTTGTGTATTTTAGATTCCAACC
TATGGAACTGATGAATGGGAGCAGTGGTGGAATGCCTTTAATGAGGAAAACCTGTTTTGCTCAGAAGAAA
TGCCATCTAGTGATGATGAGGCTACTGCTGACTCTCAACATTCTACTCCTCCAAAAAAGAAGAGAAAGGT
AGAAGACCCCAAGGACTTTCCTTCAGAATTGCTAAGTTTTTTGAGTCATGCTGTGTTTAGTAATAGAACT
CTTGCTTGCTTTGCTATTTACACCACAAAGGAAAAAGCTGCACTGCTATACAAGAAAATTATGGAAAAAT
ATTTGATGTATAGTGCCTTGACTAGAGATCATAATCAGCCATACCACATTTGTAGAGGTTTTACTTGCTT
TAAAAAACCTCCCACACCTCCCCCTGAACCTGAAACATAAAATGAATGCAATTGTTGTTGTTAACTTGTT
TATTGCAGCTTATAATGGTTACAAATAAAGCAATAGCATCACAAATTTCACAAATAAAGCATTTTTTTCA
CTGCATTCTAGTTGTGGTTTGTCCAAACTCATCAATGTATCTTATCATGTCTGGATCCACTAGTGTCGAC
GATGTAGGTCACGGTCTCGAAGCCGCGGTGCGGGTGCCAGGGCGTGCCCTTGGGCTCCCCGGGCGCGTAC
TCCACCTCACCCATCTGGTCCATCATGATGAACGGGTCGAGGTGGCGGTAGTTGATCCCGGCGAACGCGC
GGCGCACCGGGAAGCCCTCGCCCTCGAAACCGCTGGGCGCGGTGGTCACGGTGAGCACGGGACGTGCGAC
GGCGTCGGCGGGTGCGGATACGCGGGGCAGCGTCAGCGGGTTCTCGACGGTCACGGCGGGCATGTCGACA
CTAGTTCTAGCCAGCTTTTGTTCCCTTTAGTGAGGGTTAATTTCGAGCTTGGCGTAATCATGGTCATAGC
TGTTTCCTGTGTGAAATTGTTATCCGCTCACAATTCCACACAACATACGAGCCGGAAGCATAAAGTGTAA
AGCCTGGGGTGCCTAATGAGTGAGCTAACTCACATTAATTGCGTTGCGCTCACTGCCCGCTTTCCAGTCG
GGAAACCTGTCGTGCCAGCTGCATTAATGAATCGGCCAACGCGCGGGGAGAGGCGGTTTGCGTATTGGGC
GCTCTTCCGCTTCCTCGCTCACTGACTCGCTGCGCTCGGTCGTTCGGCTGCGGCGAGCGGTATCAGCTCA
CTCAAAGGCGGTAATACGGTTATCCACAGAATCAGGGGATAACGCAGGAAAGAACATGTGAGCAAAAGGC
CAGCAAAAGGCCAGGAACCGTAAAAAGGCCGCGTTGCTGGCGTTTTTCCATAGGCTCCGCCCCCCTGACG
AGCATCACAAAAATCGACGCTCAAGTCAGAGGTGGCGAAACCCGACAGGACTATAAAGATACCAGGCGTT
TCCCCCTGGAAGCTCCCTCGTGCGCTCTCCTGTTCCGACCCTGCCGCTTACCGGATACCTGTCCGCCTTT
CTCCCTTCGGGAAGCGTGGCGCTTTCTCATAGCTCACGCTGTAGGTATCTCAGTTCGGTGTAGGTCGTTC
GCTCCAAGCTGGGCTGTGTGCACGAACCCCCCGTTCAGCCCGACCGCTGCGCCTTATCCGGTAACTATCG
TCTTGAGTCCAACCCGGTAAGACACGACTTATCGCCACTGGCAGCAGCCACTGGTAACAGGATTAGCAGA
GCGAGGTATGTAGGCGGTGCTACAGAGTTCTTGAAGTGGTGGCCTAACTACGGCTACACTAGAAGGACAG
TATTTGGTATCTGCGCTCTGCTGAAGCCAGTTACCTTCGGAAAAAGAGTTGGTAGCTCTTGATCCGGCAA
ACAAACCACCGCTGGTAGCGGTGGTTTTTTTGTTTGCAAGCAGCAGATTACGCGCAGAAAAAAAGGATCT
CAAGAAGATCCTTTGATCTTTTCTACGGGGTCTGACGCTCAGTGGAACGAAAACTCACGTTAAGGGATTT
TGGTCATGAGATTATCAAAAAGGATCTTCACCTAGATCCTTTTAAATTAAAAATGAAGTTTTAAATCAAT
CTAAAGTATATATGAGTAAACTTGGTCTGACAGTTACCAATGCTTAATCAGTGAGGCACCTATCTCAGCG
ATCTGTCTATTTCGTTCATCCATAGTTGCCTGACTCCCCGTCGTGTAGATAACTACGATACGGGAGGGCT
TACCATCTGGCCCCAGTGCTGCAATGATACCGCGAGACCCACGCTCACCGGCTCCAGATTTATCAGCAAT
AAACCAGCCAGCCGGAAGGGCCGAGCGCAGAAGTGGTCCTGCAACTTTATCCGCCTCCATCCAGTCTATT
AATTGTTGCCGGGAAGCTAGAGTAAGTAGTTCGCCAGTTAATAGTTTGCGCAACGTTGTTGCCATTGCTA
CAGGCATCGTGGTGTCACGCTCGTCGTTTGGTATGGCTTCATTCAGCTCCGGTTCCCAACGATCAAGGCG
AGTTACATGATCCCCCATGTTGTGCAAAAAAGCGGTTAGCTCCTTCGGTCCTCCGATCGTTGTCAGAAGT
AAGTTGGCCGCAGTGTTATCACTCATGGTTATGGCAGCACTGCATAATTCTCTTACTGTCATGCCATCCG
TAAGATGCTTTTCTGTGACTGGTGAGTACTCAACCAAGTCATTCTGAGAATAGTGTATGCGGCGACCGAG
TTGCTCTTGCCCGGCGTCAATACGGGATAATACCGCGCCACATAGCAGAACTTTAAAAGTGCTCATCATT
GGAAAACGTTCTTCGGGGCGAAAACTCTCAAGGATCTTACCGCTGTTGAGATCCAGTTCGATGTAACCCA
CTCGTGCACCCAACTGATCTTCAGCATCTTTTACTTTCACCAGCGTTTCTGGGTGAGCAAAAACAGGAAG
GCAAAATGCCGCAAAAAAGGGAATAAGGGCGACACGGAAATGTTGAATACTCATACTCTTCCTTTTTCAA
TATTATTGAAGCATTTATCAGGGTTATTGTCTCATGAGCGGATACATATTTGAATGTATTTAGAAAAATA
AACAAATAGGGGTTCCGCGCACATTTCCCCGAAAAGTGCCAC
