Features (pLannotate 1.2.2; 26 found; start..end, strand, type, name):
    144..177     -  protein_bind   loxP: Cre-mediated recombination occurs in the 8-bp core sequence (GCATACAT). Cre recombinase
    190..211     -  misc_feature   MCS (fragment): pUC18/19 multiple cloning site
    210..304     +  protein_bind   5X UAS: five tandem copies of the "ScaI site" 17-mer CGGAGTACTGTCCTCCG, an upstream activating sequence (UAS) that efficiently binds yeast Gal4 (Webster et al., 1988; Pfeiffer et al., 2010) GAL4
    305..328     +  protein_bind   5X UAS (fragment): five tandem copies of the "ScaI site" 17-mer CGGAGTACTGTCCTCCG, an upstream activating sequence (UAS) that efficiently binds yeast Gal4 (Webster et al., 1988; Pfeiffer et al., 2010) GAL4
    342..580     +  promoter       hsp70 promoter: Drosophila melanogaster hsp70Bb promoter
    660..1331    +  CDS            DsRed-Express2: DsRed-Express2 is a basic (constitutively fluorescent) orange fluorescent protein published in 2008, derived from Discosoma sp.. It is reported to be a rapidly-maturing protein.
   1344..1664    +  CDS            FKBP1A: FKB1A_HUMAN - Also known as FKBP1, FKBP12. Experimental evidence at protein level: Swiss-Prot protein existence level 1. Keeps in an inactive conformation TGFBR1, the TGF-beta type I serine/threonine kinase receptor, preventing TGF-beta receptor activation in absence of ligand. Recruits SMAD7 to ACVR1B which prevents the association of SMAD2 and SMAD3 with the activin receptor complex, thereby blocking the activin signal. May modulate the RYR1 calcium channel activity. PPIases accelerate the folding of proteins. It catalyzes the cis-trans isomerization of proline imidic peptide bonds in oligop
   1697..1771    +  CDS            small t antigen (fragment): SV40 (simian virus 40) small t antigen
   1773..1838    +  intron         small t intron: SV40 (simian virus 40) small t antigen intron
   1968..1988    +  CDS            SV40 NLS: nuclear localization signal of SV40 (simian virus 40) large T antigen
   1995..2129    +  CDS            LT_POVHA (fragment): Protein inferred from homology: Swiss-Prot protein existence level 3. Isoform large T antigen is a key early protein essential for both driving viral replication and inducing cellular transformation. Plays a role in viral genome replication by driving entry of quiescent cells into the cell cycle and by autoregulating the synthesis of viral early mRNA. Displays highly oncogenic activities by corrupting the host cellular checkpoint mechanisms that guard cell division and the transcription, replication, and repair of DNA. Participates in the modulation of cellular gene expression preceeding viral
   2154..2237    +  CDS            large T antigen (fragment): large T antigen from SV40 (simian virus 40)
   2260..2394    +  polyA_signal   SV40 poly(A) signal: SV40 polyadenylation signal
   2423..2492    +  protein_bind   attB: attB site for the φC31 integrase (Groth et al., 2000) phage φC31 integrase
   2711..2729    -  promoter       T3 promoter: promoter for bacteriophage T3 RNA polymerase
   2774..2790    -  protein_bind   lac operator: The lac repressor binds to the lac operator to inhibit transcription in E. coli. This inhibition can be relieved by adding lactose or isopropyl-β-D-thiogalactopyranoside (IPTG). lac repressor encoded by lacI
   2798..2828    -  promoter       lac promoter: promoter for the E. coli lac operon
   2843..2864    -  protein_bind   CAP binding site: CAP binding activates transcription in the presence of cAMP. E. coli catabolite activator protein
   2877..2969    -  CDS            lacI (fragment): lac repressor; lacI; The lac repressor binds to the lac operator to inhibit transcription in E. coli. This inhibition can be relieved by adding lactose or isopropyl-β-D-thiogalactopyranoside (IPTG).
   3152..3740    -  rep_origin     ori: high-copy-number ColE1/pMB1/pBR322/pUC origin of replication
   3911..4771    -  CDS            AmpR: β-lactamase; bla; confers resistance to ampicillin, carbenicillin, and related antibiotics
   4772..4876    -  promoter       AmpR promoter: bla
   4929..5357    -  rep_origin     f1 ori (sequence partly withheld): f1 bacteriophage origin of replication; arrow indicates direction of (+) strand synthesis
   5362..5519    -  CDS            lacZα (fragment): LacZα fragment of β-galactosidase; lacZ fragment
   5522..5540    +  promoter       T7 promoter: promoter for bacteriophage T7 RNA polymerase
   5565..137     +  gene           mini-white (across the origin): white; This modified version of the white gene lacks part of the first intron.
>Addgene plasmid #140165 | pUASt-ssBiP-ESCargo* | addgene full sequence | sequence record 275948 | Addgene NGS Result
CCAGTGTTTGTTCCTTGTGTAGATGCATCTCAAAAAAATGGTGGGCATAATAGTGTTGTTTATATATATC
AAAAATAACAACTATAATAATAAGAATACATTTAATTTAGAAAATGCTTGGATTTCACTGGAACTAGGCT
AGCATAACTTCGTATAATGTATGCTATACGAAGTTATGCTAGCGGATCCAAGCTTGCATGCCTGCAGGTC
GGAGTACTGTCCTCCGAGCGGAGTACTGTCCTCCGAGCGGAGTACTGTCCTCCGAGCGGAGTACTGTCCT
CCGAGCGGAGTACTGTCCTCCGAGCGGAGTACTGTCCTCCGAGCGGAGACTCTAGCGAGCGCCGGAGTAT
AAATAGAGGCGCTTCGTCTACGGAGCGACAATTCAATTCAAACAAGCAAAGTGAACACGTCGCTAAGCGA
AAGCTAAGCAAATAAACAAGCGCAGCTGAACAAGCTAAACAATCTGCAGTAAAGTGCAAGTTAAAGTGAA
TCAATTAAAAGTAACCAGCAACCAAGTAAATCAACTGCAACTACTGAAATCTGCCAAGAAGTAATTATTG
AATACAAGAAGAGAACTCTGAATAGGGAATTGGGAATTCACCACCATGAAGCTGTGCATTCTGCTCGCTG
TAGTTGCATTTGTTGGTTTGTCGTTGGGCGATTCGACAGAAAATGTCATCAAACCATTTATGCGGTTCAA
AGTACATATGGAAGGTAGTGTTAACGGTCACGAATTTGAAATCGAGGGCGAAGGAGAGGGCAAACCATAT
GAAGGAACACAGACCGCAAAACTCCAAGTTACTAAGGGTGGACCTCTGCCGTTCGCCTGGGATATACTGT
CGCCCCAATTCCAGTATGGAAGCAAGGTGTACGTAAAGCACCCAGCGGATATCCCAGATTATAAAAAACT
GTCGTTTCCGGAAGGTTTCAAATGGGAACGAGTGATGAACTTCGAGGATGGCGGAGTTGTGACTGTAACA
CAAGACAGTAGTCTCCAAGACGGCACATTCATATATCATGTCAAATTCATTGGAGTTAACTTTCCCTCGG
ATGGTCCAGTCATGCAGAAGAAAACCCTCGGTTGGGAGCCTTCGACTGAACGCTTGTATCCACGAGACGG
AGTATTGAAGGGCGAAATCCATAAGGCACTGAAGCTCAAGGGCGGAGGTCACTATTTGGTAGAGTTTAAG
TCCATATACATGGCAAAGAAGCCTGTAAAGCTCCCAGGATACTACTACGTGGATAGTAAACTCGATATAA
CTTCCCATAATGAGGATTATACTGTTGTAGAGCAGTACGAGAGGGCAGAAGCGCGTCATCATCTGTTTCA
GGGTTCCTCCCGAGGTGTCCAGGTCGAAACGATAAGTCCGGGAGATGGTAGGACGTTCCCAAAGAGGGGT
CAGACCGTGGTGGTGCATTATACTGGAATGTTGGAAGACGGTAAGAAATTGGACTCGTCCAGGGATCGCA
ACAAGCCGTTTAAATTTATGCTGGGAAAACAGGAGGTCATTCGCGGCTGGGAAGAGGGCGTCGCACAAAT
GAGTGTTGGCCAGAGGGCAAAACTGACAATAAGTCCTGACTATGCCTACGGTGCGACTGGCCATCCGGGT
GTCATCCCGCCACACGCGACGCTCGTCTTCGATGTTGAGCTGCTCAAGCTCGAGTAAGCGGCCGCGGCTC
GAGGGTACCTCTAGAGGATCTTTGTGAAGGAACCTTACTTCTGTGGTGTGACATAATTGGACAAACTACC
TACAGAGATTTAAAGCTCTAAGGTAAATATAAAATTTTTAAGTGTATAATGTGTTAAACTACTGATTCTA
ATTGTTTGTGTATTTTAGATTCCAACCTATGGAACTGATGAATGGGAGCAGTGGTGGAATGCCTTTAATG
AGGAAAACCTGTTTTGCTCAGAAGAAATGCCATCTAGTGATGATGAGGCTACTGCTGACTCTCAACATTC
TACTCCTCCAAAAAAGAAGAGAAAGGTAGAAGACCCCAAGGACTTTCCTTCAGAATTGCTAAGTTTTTTG
AGTCATGCTGTGTTTAGTAATAGAACTCTTGCTTGCTTTGCTATTTACACCACAAAGGAAAAAGCTGCAC
TGCTATACAAGAAAATTATGGAAAAATATTTGATGTATAGTGCCTTGACTAGAGATCATAATCAGCCATA
CCACATTTGTAGAGGTTTTACTTGCTTTAAAAAACCTCCCACACCTCCCCCTGAACCTGAAACATAAAAT
GAATGCAATTGTTGTTGTTAACTTGTTTATTGCAGCTTATAATGGTTACAAATAAAGCAATAGCATCACA
AATTTCACAAATAAAGCATTTTTTTCACTGCATTCTAGTTGTGGTTTGTCCAAACTCATCAATGTATCTT
ATCATGTCTGGATCCACTAGTGTCGACGATGTAGGTCACGGTCTCGAAGCCGCGGTGCGGGTGCCAGGGC
GTGCCCTTGGGCTCCCCGGGCGCGTACTCCACCTCACCCATCTGGTCCATCATGATGAACGGGTCGAGGT
GGCGGTAGTTGATCCCGGCGAACGCGCGGCGCACCGGGAAGCCCTCGCCCTCGAAACCGCTGGGCGCGGT
GGTCACGGTGAGCACGGGACGTGCGACGGCGTCGGCGGGTGCGGATACGCGGGGCAGCGTCAGCGGGTTC
TCGACGGTCACGGCGGGCATGTCGACACTAGTTCTAGCCAGCTTTTGTTCCCTTTAGTGAGGGTTAATTT
CGAGCTTGGCGTAATCATGGTCATAGCTGTTTCCTGTGTGAAATTGTTATCCGCTCACAATTCCACACAA
CATACGAGCCGGAAGCATAAAGTGTAAAGCCTGGGGTGCCTAATGAGTGAGCTAACTCACATTAATTGCG
TTGCGCTCACTGCCCGCTTTCCAGTCGGGAAACCTGTCGTGCCAGCTGCATTAATGAATCGGCCAACGCG
CGGGGAGAGGCGGTTTGCGTATTGGGCGCTCTTCCGCTTCCTCGCTCACTGACTCGCTGCGCTCGGTCGT
TCGGCTGCGGCGAGCGGTATCAGCTCACTCAAAGGCGGTAATACGGTTATCCACAGAATCAGGGGATAAC
GCAGGAAAGAACATGTGAGCAAAAGGCCAGCAAAAGGCCAGGAACCGTAAAAAGGCCGCGTTGCTGGCGT
TTTTCCATAGGCTCCGCCCCCCTGACGAGCATCACAAAAATCGACGCTCAAGTCAGAGGTGGCGAAACCC
GACAGGACTATAAAGATACCAGGCGTTTCCCCCTGGAAGCTCCCTCGTGCGCTCTCCTGTTCCGACCCTG
CCGCTTACCGGATACCTGTCCGCCTTTCTCCCTTCGGGAAGCGTGGCGCTTTCTCATAGCTCACGCTGTA
GGTATCTCAGTTCGGTGTAGGTCGTTCGCTCCAAGCTGGGCTGTGTGCACGAACCCCCCGTTCAGCCCGA
CCGCTGCGCCTTATCCGGTAACTATCGTCTTGAGTCCAACCCGGTAAGACACGACTTATCGCCACTGGCA
GCAGCCACTGGTAACAGGATTAGCAGAGCGAGGTATGTAGGCGGTGCTACAGAGTTCTTGAAGTGGTGGC
CTAACTACGGCTACACTAGAAGAACAGTATTTGGTATCTGCGCTCTGCTGAAGCCAGTTACCTTCGGAAA
AAGAGTTGGTAGCTCTTGATCCGGCAAACAAACCACCGCTGGTAGCGGTGGTTTTTTTGTTTGCAAGCAG
CAGATTACGCGCAGAAAAAAAGGATCTCAAGAAGATCCTTTGATCTTTTCTACGGGGTCTGACGCTCAGT
GGAACGAAAACTCACGTTAAGGGATTTTGGTCATGAGATTATCAAAAAGGATCTTCACCTAGATCCTTTT
AAATTAAAAATGAAGTTTTAAATCAATCTAAAGTATATATGAGTAAACTTGGTCTGACAGTTACCAATGC
TTAATCAGTGAGGCACCTATCTCAGCGATCTGTCTATTTCGTTCATCCATAGTTGCCTGACTCCCCGTCG
TGTAGATAACTACGATACGGGAGGGCTTACCATCTGGCCCCAGTGCTGCAATGATACCGCGAGACCCACG
CTCACCGGCTCCAGATTTATCAGCAATAAACCAGCCAGCCGGAAGGGCCGAGCGCAGAAGTGGTCCTGCA
ACTTTATCCGCCTCCATCCAGTCTATTAATTGTTGCCGGGAAGCTAGAGTAAGTAGTTCGCCAGTTAATA
GTTTGCGCAACGTTGTTGCCATTGCTACAGGCATCGTGGTGTCACGCTCGTCGTTTGGTATGGCTTCATT
CAGCTCCGGTTCCCAACGATCAAGGCGAGTTACATGATCCCCCATGTTGTGCAAAAAAGCGGTTAGCTCC
TTCGGTCCTCCGATCGTTGTCAGAAGTAAGTTGGCCGCAGTGTTATCACTCATGGTTATGGCAGCACTGC
ATAATTCTCTTACTGTCATGCCATCCGTAAGATGCTTTTCTGTGACTGGTGAGTACTCAACCAAGTCATT
CTGAGAATAGTGTATGCGGCGACCGAGTTGCTCTTGCCCGGCGTCAATACGGGATAATACCGCGCCACAT
AGCAGAACTTTAAAAGTGCTCATCATTGGAAAACGTTCTTCGGGGCGAAAACTCTCAAGGATCTTACCGC
TGTTGAGATCCAGTTCGATGTAACCCACTCGTGCACCCAACTGATCTTCAGCATCTTTTACTTTCACCAG
CGTTTCTGGGTGAGCAAAAACAGGAAGGCAAAATGCCGCAAAAAAGGGAATAAGGGCGACACGGAAATGT
TGAATACTCATACTCTTCCTTTTTCAATATTATTGAAGCATTTATCAGGGTTATTGTCTCATGAGCGGAT
ACATATTTGAATGTATTTAGAAAAATAAACAAATAGGGGTTCCGCGCACATTTCCCCGAAAAGTGCCACC
TAAATTGTAAGCGTTAATATTTTGTTAAAATTCGCGTTAAATTTTTGTTAAATCAGCTCATTTTTTAACC
AATAGGCCGAAATCGGCAAAATCCCTTATAAATCAAAAGAATAGACCGAGATAGGGT
[37 nt withheld, positions 5028-5064]
AAAGAACGTGGACTCCAACGTCAAAGG
[49 nt withheld, positions 5092-5140]
T
[91 nt withheld, positions 5142-5232]
G
[124 nt withheld, positions 5234-5357]
CCCATTCGCCATTCAGGCTGCGCAACTGTTGGGAAGGGCGATCGGTGCGGGCCTCTTCGCTATTACGCCA
GCTGGCGAAAGGGGGATGTGCTGCAAGGCGATTAAGTTGGGTAACGCCAGGGTTTTCCCAGTCACGACGT
TGTAAAACGACGGCCAGTGAATTGTAATACGACTCACTATAGGGCGAATTGGGTACGTACCGGGCCCCTA
GTATGTATGTAAGTTAATAAAACCCATTTTTGCGGAAAGTAGATAAAAAAAACATTTTTTTTTTTTACTG
CACTGGATATCATTGAACTTATCTGATCAGTTTTAAATTTACTTCGATCCAAGGGTATTTGATGTACCAG
GTTCTTTCGATTACCTCTCACTCAAAATGACATTCCACTCAAAGTCAGCGCTGTTTGCCTCCTTCTCTGT
CCACAGAAATATCGCCGTCTCTTTCGCCGCTGCGTCCGCTATCTCTTTCGCCACCGTTTGTAGCGTTACG
TAGCGTCAATGTCCGCCTTCAGTTGCATTTTGTCAGCGGTTTCGTGACGAAGCTCCAAGCGGTTTACGCC
ATCAATTAAACACAAAGTGCTGTGCCAAAACTCCTCTCGCTTCTTATTTTTGTTTGTTTTTTGAGTGATT
GGGGTGGTGATTGGTTTTGGGTGGGTAAGCAGGGGAAAGTGTGAAAAATCCCGGCAATGGGCCAAGAGGA
TCAGGAGCTATTAATTCGCGGAGGCAGCAAACACCCATCTGCCGAGCATCTGAACAATGTGAGTAGTACA
TGTGCATACATCTTAAGTTCACTTGATCTATAGGAACTGCGATTGCAACATCAAATTGTCTGCGGCGTGA
GAACTGCGACCCACAAAAATCCCAAACCGCAATTGCACAAACAAATAGTGACACGAAACAGATTATTCTG
GTAGCTGTTCTCGCTATATAAGACAATTTTTGAGATCATATCATGATCAAGACATCTAAAGGCATTCATT
TTCGACTATATTCTTTTTTACAAAAAATATAACAACCAGATATTTTAAGCTGATCCTAGATGCACAAAAA
ATAAATAAAAGTATAAACCTACTTCGTAGGATACTTCGGGGTACTTTTTGTTCGGGGTTAGATGAGCATA
ACGCTTGTAGTTGATATTTGAGATCCCCTATCATTGCAGGGTGACAGCGGAGCGGCTTCGCAGAGCTGCA
TTAACCAGGGCTTCGGGCAGGCCAAAAACTACGGCACGCTCCGGCCACCCAGTCCGCCGGAGGACTCCGG
TTCAGGGAGCGGCCAACTAGCCGAGAACCTCACCTATGCCTGGCACAATATGGACATCTTTGGGGCGGTC
AATCAGCCGGGCTCCGGATGGCGGCAGCTGGTCAACCGGACACGCGGACTATTCTGCAACGAGCGACACA
TACCGGCGCCCAGGAAACATTTGCTCAAGAACGGTGAGTTTCTATTCGCAGTCGGCTGATCTGTGTGAAA
TCTTAATAAAGGGTCCAATTACCAATTTGAAACTCAGTTTGCGGCGTGGCCTATCCGGGCGAACTTTTGG
CCGTGATGGGCAGTTCCGGTGCCGGAAAGACGACCCTGCTGAATGCCCTTGCCTTTCGATCGCCGCAGGG
CATCCAAGTATCGCCATCCGGGATGCGACTGCTCAATGGCCAACCTGTGGACGCCAAGGAGATGCAGGCC
AGGTGCGCCTATGTCCAGCAGGATGACCTCTTTATCGGCTCCCTAACGGCCAGGGAACACCTGATTTTCC
AAGCCATGGTGCGGATGCCACGACATCTGACCTATCGGCAGCGAGTGGCCCGCGTGGATCAGGTGATCCA
GGAGCTTTCGCTCAGCAAATGTCAGCACACGATCATCGGTGTGCCCGGCAGGGTGAAAGGTCTGTCCGGC
GGAGAAAGGAAGCGTCTGGCATTCGCCTCCGAGGCTCTAACCGATCCGCCGCTTCTGATCTGCGATGAGC
CCACCTCCGGACTGGACTCCTTTACCGCCCACAGCGTCGTCCAGGTGCTGAAGAAGCTGTCGCAGAAGGG
CAAGACCGTCATCCTGACCATTCATCAGCCGTCTTCCGAGCTGTTTGAGCTCTTTGACAAGATCCTTCTG
ATGGCCGAGGGCAGGGTAGCTTTCTTGGGCACTCCCAGCGAAGCCGTCGACTTCTTTTCCTAGTGAGTTC
GATGTGTTTATTAAGGGTATCTAGTATTACATAACATCTCAACTCCTATCCAGCGTGGGTGCCCAGTGTC
CTACCAACTACAATCCGGCGGACTTTTACGTACAGGTGTTGGCCGTTGTGCCCGGACGGGAGATCGAGTC
CCGTGATCGGATCGCCAAGATATGCGACAATTTTGCCATTAGCAAAGTAGCCCGGGATATGGAGCAGTTG
TTGGCCACCAAAAATCTGGAGAAGCCACTGGAGCAGCCGGAGAATGGGTACACCTACAAGGCCACCTGGT
TCATGCAGTTCCGGGCGGTCCTGTGGCGATCCTGGCTGTCGGTGCTCAAGGAACCACTCCTCGTAAAAGT
GCGACTTATTCAGACAACGGTGAGTGGTTCCAGTGGAAACAAATGATATAACGCTTACAATTCTTGGAAA
CAAATTCGCTAGATTTTAGATAGAATTGCCTGATTCCACACCCTTCTTAGTTTTTTTCAATGAGATGTAT
AGTTTATAGTTTTGCAGAAGATAAATAAATTTCATTTAACTCGCGAATATTAATGAGATGCGAGTAACAT
TTTAATTTGCAGATGGTTGCCATCTTGATTGGCCTCATCTTTTTGGGCCAACAACTCACGCAAGTGGGTG
TGATGAATATCAACGGAGCCATCTTCCTCTTCCTGACCAACATGACCTTTCAAAACGTCTTTGCCACGAT
AAATGTAAGTCATGTTTAGAATACATTTGCATTTCAATAATTTACTAACTTTCTAATGAATCGATTCGAT
TTAGGTGTTCACCTCAGAGCTGCCAGTTTTTATGAGGGAGGCCCGAAGTCGACTTTATCGCTGTGACACA
TACTTTCTGGGCAAAACGATTGCCGAATTGCCGCTTTTTCTCACAGTGCCACTGGTCTTCACGGCGATTG
CCTATCCGATGATCGGACTGCGGGCCGGAGTGCTGCACTTCTTCAACTGCCTGGCGCTGGTCACTCTGGT
GGCCAATGTGTCAACGTCCTTCGGATATCTAATATCCTGCGCCAGCTCCTCGACCTCGATGGCGCTGTCT
GTGGGTCCGCCGGTTATCATACCATTCCTGCTCTTTGGCGGCTTCTTCTTGAACTCGGGCTCGGTGCCAG
TATACCTCAAATGGTTGTCGTACCTCTCATGGTTCCGTTACGCCAACGAGGGTCTGCTGATTAACCAATG
GGCGGACGTGGAGCCGGGCGAAATTAGCTGCACATCGTCGAACACCACGTGCCCCAGTTCGGGCAAGGTC
ATCCTGGAGACGCTTAACTTCTCCGCCGCCGATCTGCCGCTGGACTACGTGGGTCTGGCCATTCTCATCG
TGAGCTTCCGGGTGCTCGCATATCTGGCTCTAAGACTTCGGGCCCGACGCAAGGAGTAGCCGACATATAT
CCGAAATAACTGCTTGTTTTTTTTTTTTACCATTATTACCATCGTGTTTACTGTTTATTGCCCCCTCAAA
AAGCTAATGTAATTATATTTGTGCCAATAAAAACAAGATATGACCTATAGAATACAAGTATTTCCCCTTC
GAACATCCCCACAAGTAGACTTTGGATTTGTCTTCTAACCAAAAGACTTACACACCTGCATACCTTACAT
CAAAAACTCGTTTATCGCTACATAAAACACCGGGATATATTTTTTATATACATACTTTTCAAATCGCGCG
CCCTCTTCATAATTCACCTCCACCACACCACGTTTCGTAGTTGCTCTTTCGCTGTCTCCCACCCGCTCTC
CGCAACACATTCACCTTTTGTTCGACGACCTTGGAGCGACTGTCGTTAGTTCCGCGCGATTCGGTTCGCT
CAAATGGTTCCGAGTGGTTCATTTCGTCTCAATAGAAATTAGTAATAAATATTTGTATGTACAATTTATT
TGCTCCAATATATTTGTATATATTTCCCTCACAGCTATATTTATTCTAATTTAATATTATGACTTTTTAA
GGTAATTTTTTGTGACCTGTTCGGAGTGATTAGCGTTACAATTTGAACTGAAAGTGACAT
