>Addgene plasmid #140165 | pUASt-ssBiP-ESCargo* | depositor partial sequence | sequence record 271622 | Partial Sequence
ATGAAGCTGTGCATTCTGCTCGCTGTAGTTGCATTTGTTGGTTTGTCGTTGGGCGATTCGACAGAAAATG
TCATCAAACCATTTATGCGGTTCAAAGTACATATGGAAGGTAGTGTTAACGGTCACGAATTTGAAATCGA
GGGCGAAGGAGAGGGCAAACCATATGAAGGAACACAGACCGCAAAACTCCAAGTTACTAAGGGTGGACCT
CTGCCGTTCGCCTGGGATATACTGTCGCCCCAATTCCAGTATGGAAGCAAGGTGTACGTAAAGCACCCAG
CGGATATCCCAGATTATAAAAAACTGTCGTTTCCGGAAGGTTTCAAATGGGAACGAGTGATGAACTTCGA
GGATGGCGGAGTTGTGACTGTAACACAAGACAGTAGTCTCCAAGACGGCACATTCATATATCATGTCAAA
TTCATTGGAGTTAACTTTCCCTCGGATGGTCCAGTCATGCAGAAGAAAACCCTCGGTTGGGAGCCTTCGA
CTGAACGCTTGTATCCACGAGACGGAGTATTGAAGGGCGAAATCCATAAGGCACTGAAGCTCAAGGGCGG
AGGTCACTATTTGGTAGAGTTTAAGTCCATATACATGGCAAAGAAGCCTGTAAAGCTCCCAGGATACTAC
TACGTGGATAGTAAACTCGATATAACTTCCCATAATGAGGATTATACTGTTGTAGAGCAGTACGAGAGGG
CAGAAGCGCGTCATCATCTGTTTCAGGGTTCCTCCCGAGGTGTCCAGGTCGAAACGATAAGTCCGGGAGA
TGGTAGGACGTTCCCAAAGAGGGGTCAGACCGTGGTGGTGCATTATACTGGAATGTTGGAAGACGGTAAG
AAATTGGACTCGTCCAGGGATCGCAACAAGCCGTTTAAATTTATGCTGGGAAAACAGGAGGTCATTCGCG
GCTGGGAAGAGGGCGTCGCACAAATGAGTGTTGGCCAGAGGGCAAAACTGACAATAAGTCCTGACTATGC
CTACGGTGCGACTGGCCATCCGGGTGTCATCCCGCCACACGCGACGCTCGTCTTCGATGTTGAGCTGCTC
AAGCTCGAGTAA
